Addgene plasmid #76068: FGFR1 gRNA (BRDN0001146877)
Purpose: 3rd generation lentiviral gRNA plasmid targeting human FGFR1
Depositing lab: John Doench & David Root. Depositing organization: Broad Institute. Publication: Optimized sgRNA design to maximize activity and minimize off-target effects of CRISPR-Cas9. Doench JG, Fusi N, Sullender M, Hegde M, Vaimberg EW, Donovan KF, Smith I, Tothova Z, Wilen C, Orchard R, Virgin HW, Listgarten J, Root DE. Nat Biotechnol. 2016 Jan 18. doi: 10.1038/nbt.3437. PubMed 26780180.
Backbone
  Vector backbone: lentiGuide-Puro
  Backbone manufacturer: Zhang Lab (Addgene plasmid # 52963)
  Vector type: Mammalian Expression, Lentiviral, CRISPR
  Selectable markers: Puromycin
Growth in bacteria
  Bacterial resistance: Ampicillin, 100 μg/mL
  Growth temperature: 37°C
  Growth strain: DH5alpha
  Copy number: High Copy
Gene/Insert
  Gene/Insert name: FGFR1 (alt names: FGFR1; NM_001174063.1)
  gRNA/shRNA sequence: ACAGTGTGTACCTTCCAGAA
  Species: H. sapiens (human)
  Entrez Gene: FGFR1 (a.k.a. BFGFR, CD331, CEK, ECCL, FGFBR, FGFR-1, FLG, FLT-2, FLT2, HBGFR, HH2, HRTFDS, KAL2, N-SAM, OGD, bFGF-R-1)
  Promoter: hU6
  Cloning method: Unknown
  Sequencing primers: 5′ U6-F; 3′ pS2-R
Terms and licenses: Academic/Nonprofit Terms; Industry Terms: Not Available to Industry
Depositor comments: The gRNA was designed to target the following Genbank reference sequence(s): NM_001174063.1,NM_001174064.1,NM_001174065.1,NM_001174066.1,NM_001174067.1,NM_015850.3,NM_023105.2,NM_023106.2,NM_023110.2. Note that this plasmid does NOT contain Cas9. It should be used in conjunction with lentiCas9-Blast (Addgene #52962) or otherwise with cell lines already expressing Cas9. Browse the full kinome gRNA library at http://www.addgene.org/pooled-library/broadgpp-human-kinome/ or visit http://www.broadinstitute.org/rnai/public/ for detailed protocols and information.
How to cite: FGFR1 gRNA (BRDN0001146877) was a gift from John Doench & David Root (Addgene plasmid # 76068 ; http://n2t.net/addgene:76068 ; RRID:Addgene_76068)
