[The description below was written by a language model from this plasmid's Addgene catalogue record and pLannotate feature annotations shown in this document.]
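Description:
FGFR1 gRNA (BRDN0001146877) is a third-generation lentiviral guide RNA plasmid built on the lentiGuide-Puro backbone and designed to direct Streptococcus pyogenes Cas9 to the human FGFR1 gene, which encodes fibroblast growth factor receptor 1. The guide was designed against multiple FGFR1 RefSeq transcript variants and belongs to a human kinome gRNA collection. In bacteria the roughly 8.3 kb plasmid is maintained at high copy through a ColE1/pUC-type origin and selected with ampicillin via the β-lactamase gene. An f1 origin, an SV40 origin and residual lac and T7/T3 promoter elements are also annotated in the backbone.

The viral portion is framed by an RSV promoter fused to a truncated HIV-1 5' LTR, which makes genomic RNA production Tat-independent, and by a self-inactivating ΔU3 3' LTR followed by an SV40 polyadenylation signal. Between them lie the Ψ packaging signal with a partial gag sequence, the Rev response element for Rev-dependent nuclear export, and a cPPT/CTS that aids nuclear import of the provirus. Two expression units are carried. In the first, a human U6 RNA polymerase III promoter drives the FGFR1-specific spacer joined to the SpCas9 gRNA scaffold. In the second, an EF-1α core promoter with its intron A drives puromycin N-acetyltransferase, followed by a WPRE to enhance transcript expression, which allows puromycin selection of transduced mammalian cells.

The plasmid does not encode Cas9, so it is meant to be used together with a separate Cas9 lentiviral vector or in cells that already express the nuclease. Its typical use is CRISPR-mediated disruption of FGFR1 in human cells.
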