Features (pLannotate 1.2.2; 29 found; start..end, strand, type, name):
     14..80      +  CDS            small t antigen (fragment): SV40 (simian virus 40) small t antigen
    106..317     +  promoter       EF-1α core promoter: core promoter for human elongation factor EF-1α
    318..1256    +  intron         EF-1α intron A: intron upstream of the start codon of human EF-1α
   1278..1877    +  CDS            PuroR (fragment): puromycin N-acetyltransferase; pac from Streptomyces; confers resistance to puromycin
   1893..2481    +  misc_feature   WPRE: woodchuck hepatitis virus posttranscriptional regulatory element
   2532..2551    +  misc_feature   cPPT/CTS (fragment): central polypurine tract and central termination sequence of HIV-1
   2553..2786    +  LTR            3' LTR (ΔU3): self-inactivating 3' long terminal repeat (LTR) from HIV-1
   2864..2985    +  polyA_signal   SV40 poly(A) signal: SV40 polyadenylation signal
   3025..3160    +  rep_origin     SV40 ori: SV40 origin of replication
   3181..3199    -  promoter       T7 promoter: promoter for bacteriophage T7 RNA polymerase
   3207..3362    +  CDS            lacZα (fragment): LacZα fragment of β-galactosidase; lacZ fragment
   3367..3795    +  rep_origin     f1 ori (sequence partly withheld): f1 bacteriophage origin of replication; arrow indicates direction of (+) strand synthesis
   3848..3952    +  promoter       AmpR promoter: bla
   3953..4813    +  CDS            AmpR: β-lactamase; bla; confers resistance to ampicillin, carbenicillin, and related antibiotics
   4984..5572    +  rep_origin     ori: high-copy-number ColE1/pMB1/pBR322/pUC origin of replication
   5755..5847    +  CDS            lacI (fragment): lac repressor; lacI; The lac repressor binds to the lac operator to inhibit transcription in E. coli. This inhibition can be relieved by adding lactose or isopropyl-β-D-thiogalactopyranoside (IPTG).
   5860..5881    +  protein_bind   CAP binding site: CAP binding activates transcription in the presence of cAMP. E. coli catabolite activator protein
   5896..5926    +  promoter       lac promoter: promoter for the E. coli lac operon
   5934..5950    +  protein_bind   lac operator: The lac repressor binds to the lac operator to inhibit transcription in E. coli. This inhibition can be relieved by adding lactose or isopropyl-β-D-thiogalactopyranoside (IPTG). lac repressor encoded by lacI
   5995..6013    +  promoter       T3 promoter: promoter for bacteriophage T3 RNA polymerase
   6041..6267    +  promoter       RSV promoter: Rous sarcoma virus enhancer/promoter
   6268..6448    +  LTR            5' LTR (truncated): truncated 5' long terminal repeat (LTR) from HIV-1
   6495..6620    +  misc_feature   HIV-1 Ψ: packaging signal of human immunodeficiency virus type 1
   6604..6967    +  CDS            HIV-1 gag (fragment): gag protein from human immunodeficiency virus 1; gag
   7113..7346    +  misc_feature   RRE: The Rev response element (RRE) of HIV-1 allows for Rev-dependent mRNA export from the nucleus to the cytoplasm.
   7723..7749    +  CDS            Rev (fragment): human immunodeficiency virus 1 (HIV-1) Rev protein; rev; enhances nuclear export of unspliced and incompletely spliced viral mRNAs
   7753..7993    +  promoter       U6 promoter: RNA polymerase III promoter for human U6 snRNA
   8023..8098    +  misc_RNA       gRNA scaffold: guide RNA scaffold for the Streptococcus pyogenes CRISPR/Cas9 system
   8154..8271    +  misc_feature   cPPT/CTS: central polypurine tract and central termination sequence of HIV-1
>Addgene plasmid #76068 | FGFR1 gRNA (BRDN0001146877) | addgene full sequence | sequence record 185120 | Addgene Assembled Sequence
CCCGGGTGCAAAGATGGATAAAGTTTTAAACAGAGAGGAATCTTTGCAGCTAATGGACCTTCTAGGTCTT
GAAAGGAGTGGGAATTGGCTCCGGTGCCCGTCAGTGGGCAGAGCGCACATCGCCCACAGTCCCCGAGAAG
TTGGGGGGAGGGGTCGGCAATTGATCCGGTGCCTAGAGAAGGTGGCGCGGGGTAAACTGGGAAAGTGATG
TCGTGTACTGGCTCCGCCTTTTTCCCGAGGGTGGGGGAGAACCGTATATAAGTGCAGTAGTCGCCGTGAA
CGTTCTTTTTCGCAACGGGTTTGCCGCCAGAACACAGGTAAGTGCCGTGTGTGGTTCCCGCGGGCCTGGC
CTCTTTACGGGTTATGGCCCTTGCGTGCCTTGAATTACTTCCACCTGGCTGCAGTACGTGATTCTTGATC
CCGAGCTTCGGGTTGGAAGTGGGTGGGAGAGTTCGAGGCCTTGCGCTTAAGGAGCCCCTTCGCCTCGTGC
TTGAGTTGAGGCCTGGCCTGGGCGCTGGGGCCGCCGCGTGCGAATCTGGTGGCACCTTCGCGCCTGTCTC
GCTGCTTTCGATAAGTCTCTAGCCATTTAAAATTTTTGATGACCTGCTGCGACGCTTTTTTTCTGGCAAG
ATAGTCTTGTAAATGCGGGCCAAGATCTGCACACTGGTATTTCGGTTTTTGGGGCCGCGGGCGGCGACGG
GGCCCGTGCGTCCCAGCGCACATGTTCGGCGAGGCGGGGCCTGCGAGCGCGGCCACCGAGAATCGGACGG
GGGTAGTCTCAAGCTGGCCGGCCTGCTCTGGTGCCTGGCCTCGCGCCGCCGTGTATCGCCCCGCCCTGGG
CGGCAAGGCTGGCCCGGTCGGCACCAGTTGCGTGAGCGGAAAGATGGCCGCTTCCCGGCCCTGCTGCAGG
GAGCTCAAAATGGAGGACGCGGCGCTCGGGAGAGCGGGCGGGTGAGTCACCCACACAAAGGAAAAGGGCC
TTTCCGTCCTCAGCCGTCGCTTCATGTGACTCCACGGAGTACCGGGCGCCGTCCAGGCACCTCGATTAGT
TCTCGAGCTTTTGGAGTACGTCGTCTTTAGGTTGGGGGGAGGGGTTTTATGCGATGGAGTTTCCCCACAC
TGAGTGGGTGGAGACTGAAGTTAGGCCAGCTTGGCACTTGATGTAATTCTCCTTGGAATTTGCCCTTTTT
GAGTTTGGATCTTGGTTCATTCTCAAGCCTCAGACAGTGGTTCAAAGTTTTTTTCTTCCATTTCAGGTGT
CGTGACGTACGGCCACCATGACCGAGTACAAGCCCACGGTGCGCCTCGCCACCCGCGACGACGTCCCCAG
GGCCGTACGCACCCTCGCCGCCGCGTTCGCCGACTACCCCGCCACGCGCCACACCGTCGATCCGGACCGC
CACATCGAGCGGGTCACCGAGCTGCAAGAACTCTTCCTCACGCGCGTCGGGCTCGACATCGGCAAGGTGT
GGGTCGCGGACGACGGCGCCGCCGTGGCGGTCTGGACCACGCCGGAGAGCGTCGAAGCGGGGGCGGTGTT
CGCCGAGATCGGCCCGCGCATGGCCGAGTTGAGCGGTTCCCGGCTGGCCGCGCAGCAACAGATGGAAGGC
CTCCTGGCGCCGCACCGGCCCAAGGAGCCCGCGTGGTTCCTGGCCACCGTCGGAGTCTCGCCCGACCACC
AGGGCAAGGGTCTGGGCAGCGCCGTCGTGCTCCCCGGAGTGGAGGCGGCCGAGCGCGCCGGGGTGCCCGC
CTTCCTGGAGACCTCCGCGCCCCGCAACCTCCCCTTCTACGAGCGGCTCGGCTTCACCGTCACCGCCGAC
GTCGAGGTGCCCGAAGGACCGCGCACCTGGTGCATGACCCGCAAGCCCGGTGCCTGAACGCGTTAAGTCG
ACAATCAACCTCTGGATTACAAAATTTGTGAAAGATTGACTGGTATTCTTAACTATGTTGCTCCTTTTAC
GCTATGTGGATACGCTGCTTTAATGCCTTTGTATCATGCTATTGCTTCCCGTATGGCTTTCATTTTCTCC
TCCTTGTATAAATCCTGGTTGCTGTCTCTTTATGAGGAGTTGTGGCCCGTTGTCAGGCAACGTGGCGTGG
TGTGCACTGTGTTTGCTGACGCAACCCCCACTGGTTGGGGCATTGCCACCACCTGTCAGCTCCTTTCCGG
GACTTTCGCTTTCCCCCTCCCTATTGCCACGGCGGAACTCATCGCCGCCTGCCTTGCCCGCTGCTGGACA
GGGGCTCGGCTGTTGGGCACTGACAATTCCGTGGTGTTGTCGGGGAAATCATCGTCCTTTCCTTGGCTGC
TCGCCTGTGTTGCCACCTGGATTCTGCGCGGGACGTCCTTCTGCTACGTCCCTTCGGCCCTCAATCCAGC
GGACCTTCCTTCCCGCGGCCTGCTGCCGGCTCTGCGGCCTCTTCCGCGTCTTCGCCTTCGCCCTCAGACG
AGTCGGATCTCCCTTTGGGCCGCCTCCCCGCGTCGACTTTAAGACCAATGACTTACAAGGCAGCTGTAGA
TCTTAGCCACTTTTTAAAAGAAAAGGGGGGACTGGAAGGGCTAATTCACTCCCAACGAAGACAAGATCTG
CTTTTTGCTTGTACTGGGTCTCTCTGGTTAGACCAGATCTGAGCCTGGGAGCTCTCTGGCTAACTAGGGA
ACCCACTGCTTAAGCCTCAATAAAGCTTGCCTTGAGTGCTTCAAGTAGTGTGTGCCCGTCTGTTGTGTGA
CTCTGGTAACTAGAGATCCCTCAGACCCTTTTAGTCAGTGTGGAAAATCTCTAGCAGTACGTATAGTAGT
TCATGTCATCTTATTATTCAGTATTTATAACTTGCAAAGAAATGAATATCAGAGAGTGAGAGGAACTTGT
TTATTGCAGCTTATAATGGTTACAAATAAAGCAATAGCATCACAAATTTCACAAATAAAGCATTTTTTTC
ACTGCATTCTAGTTGTGGTTTGTCCAAACTCATCAATGTATCTTATCATGTCTGGCTCTAGCTATCCCGC
CCCTAACTCCGCCCATCCCGCCCCTAACTCCGCCCAGTTCCGCCCATTCTCCGCCCCATGGCTGACTAAT
TTTTTTTATTTATGCAGAGGCCGAGGCCGCCTCGGCCTCTGAGCTATTCCAGAAGTAGTGAGGAGGCTTT
TTTGGAGGCCTAGGGACGTACCCAATTCGCCCTATAGTGAGTCGTATTACGCGCGCTCACTGGCCGTCGT
TTTACAACGTCGTGACTGGGAAAACCCTGGCGTTACCCAACTTAATCGCCTTGCAGCACATCCCCCTTTC
GCCAGCTGGCGTAATAGCGAAGAGGCCCGCACCGATCGCCCTTCCCAACAGTTGCGCAGCCTGAATGGCG
AATGGG
[124 nt withheld, positions 3367-3490]
C
[91 nt withheld, positions 3492-3582]
A
[49 nt withheld, positions 3584-3632]
CCTTTGACGTTGGAGTCCACGTTCTTT
[37 nt withheld, positions 3660-3696]
ACCCTATCTCGGTCTATTCTTTTGATTTATAAGGGATTTTGCCGATTTCGGCCTATTGGTTAAAAAATGA
GCTGATTTAACAAAAATTTAACGCGAATTTTAACAAAATATTAACGCTTACAATTTAGGTGGCACTTTTC
GGGGAAATGTGCGCGGAACCCCTATTTGTTTATTTTTCTAAATACATTCAAATATGTATCCGCTCATGAG
ACAATAACCCTGATAAATGCTTCAATAATATTGAAAAAGGAAGAGTATGAGTATTCAACATTTCCGTGTC
GCCCTTATTCCCTTTTTTGCGGCATTTTGCCTTCCTGTTTTTGCTCACCCAGAAACGCTGGTGAAAGTAA
AAGATGCTGAAGATCAGTTGGGTGCACGAGTGGGTTACATCGAACTGGATCTCAACAGCGGTAAGATCCT
TGAGAGTTTTCGCCCCGAAGAACGTTTTCCAATGATGAGCACTTTTAAAGTTCTGCTATGTGGCGCGGTA
TTATCCCGTATTGACGCCGGGCAAGAGCAACTCGGTCGCCGCATACACTATTCTCAGAATGACTTGGTTG
AGTACTCACCAGTCACAGAAAAGCATCTTACGGATGGCATGACAGTAAGAGAATTATGCAGTGCTGCCAT
AACCATGAGTGATAACACTGCGGCCAACTTACTTCTGACAACGATCGGAGGACCGAAGGAGCTAACCGCT
TTTTTGCACAACATGGGGGATCATGTAACTCGCCTTGATCGTTGGGAACCGGAGCTGAATGAAGCCATAC
CAAACGACGAGCGTGACACCACGATGCCTGTAGCAATGGCAACAACGTTGCGCAAACTATTAACTGGCGA
ACTACTTACTCTAGCTTCCCGGCAACAATTAATAGACTGGATGGAGGCGGATAAAGTTGCAGGACCACTT
CTGCGCTCGGCCCTTCCGGCTGGCTGGTTTATTGCTGATAAATCTGGAGCCGGTGAGCGTGGGTCTCGCG
GTATCATTGCAGCACTGGGGCCAGATGGTAAGCCCTCCCGTATCGTAGTTATCTACACGACGGGGAGTCA
GGCAACTATGGATGAACGAAATAGACAGATCGCTGAGATAGGTGCCTCACTGATTAAGCATTGGTAACTG
TCAGACCAAGTTTACTCATATATACTTTAGATTGATTTAAAACTTCATTTTTAATTTAAAAGGATCTAGG
TGAAGATCCTTTTTGATAATCTCATGACCAAAATCCCTTAACGTGAGTTTTCGTTCCACTGAGCGTCAGA
CCCCGTAGAAAAGATCAAAGGATCTTCTTGAGATCCTTTTTTTCTGCGCGTAATCTGCTGCTTGCAAACA
AAAAAACCACCGCTACCAGCGGTGGTTTGTTTGCCGGATCAAGAGCTACCAACTCTTTTTCCGAAGGTAA
CTGGCTTCAGCAGAGCGCAGATACCAAATACTGTTCTTCTAGTGTAGCCGTAGTTAGGCCACCACTTCAA
GAACTCTGTAGCACCGCCTACATACCTCGCTCTGCTAATCCTGTTACCAGTGGCTGCTGCCAGTGGCGAT
AAGTCGTGTCTTACCGGGTTGGACTCAAGACGATAGTTACCGGATAAGGCGCAGCGGTCGGGCTGAACGG
GGGGTTCGTGCACACAGCCCAGCTTGGAGCGAACGACCTACACCGAACTGAGATACCTACAGCGTGAGCT
ATGAGAAAGCGCCACGCTTCCCGAAGGGAGAAAGGCGGACAGGTATCCGGTAAGCGGCAGGGTCGGAACA
GGAGAGCGCACGAGGGAGCTTCCAGGGGGAAACGCCTGGTATCTTTATAGTCCTGTCGGGTTTCGCCACC
TCTGACTTGAGCGTCGATTTTTGTGATGCTCGTCAGGGGGGCGGAGCCTATGGAAAAACGCCAGCAACGC
GGCCTTTTTACGGTTCCTGGCCTTTTGCTGGCCTTTTGCTCACATGTTCTTTCCTGCGTTATCCCCTGAT
TCTGTGGATAACCGTATTACCGCCTTTGAGTGAGCTGATACCGCTCGCCGCAGCCGAACGACCGAGCGCA
GCGAGTCAGTGAGCGAGGAAGCGGAAGAGCGCCCAATACGCAAACCGCCTCTCCCCGCGCGTTGGCCGAT
TCATTAATGCAGCTGGCACGACAGGTTTCCCGACTGGAAAGCGGGCAGTGAGCGCAACGCAATTAATGTG
AGTTAGCTCACTCATTAGGCACCCCAGGCTTTACACTTTATGCTTCCGGCTCGTATGTTGTGTGGAATTG
TGAGCGGATAACAATTTCACACAGGAAACAGCTATGACCATGATTACGCCAAGCGCGCAATTAACCCTCA
CTAAAGGGAACAAAAGCTGGAGCTGCAAGCTTAATGTAGTCTTATGCAATACTCTTGTAGTCTTGCAACA
TGGTAACGATGAGTTAGCAACATGCCTTACAAGGAGAGAAAAAGCACCGTGCATGCCGATTGGTGGAAGT
AAGGTGGTACGATCGTGCCTTATTAGGAAGGCAACAGACGGGTCTGACATGGATTGGACGAACCACTGAA
TTGCCGCATTGCAGAGATATTGTATTTAAGTGCCTAGCTCGATACATAAACGGGTCTCTCTGGTTAGACC
AGATCTGAGCCTGGGAGCTCTCTGGCTAACTAGGGAACCCACTGCTTAAGCCTCAATAAAGCTTGCCTTG
AGTGCTTCAAGTAGTGTGTGCCCGTCTGTTGTGTGACTCTGGTAACTAGAGATCCCTCAGACCCTTTTAG
TCAGTGTGGAAAATCTCTAGCAGTGGCGCCCGAACAGGGACTTGAAAGCGAAAGGGAAACCAGAGGAGCT
CTCTCGACGCAGGACTCGGCTTGCTGAAGCGCGCACGGCAAGAGGCGAGGGGCGGCGACTGGTGAGTACG
CCAAAAATTTTGACTAGCGGAGGCTAGAAGGAGAGAGATGGGTGCGAGAGCGTCAGTATTAAGCGGGGGA
GAATTAGATCGCGATGGGAAAAAATTCGGTTAAGGCCAGGGGGAAAGAAAAAATATAAATTAAAACATAT
AGTATGGGCAAGCAGGGAGCTAGAACGATTCGCAGTTAATCCTGGCCTGTTAGAAACATCAGAAGGCTGT
AGACAAATACTGGGACAGCTACAACCATCCCTTCAGACAGGATCAGAAGAACTTAGATCATTATATAATA
CAGTAGCAACCCTCTATTGTGTGCATCAAAGGATAGAGATAAAAGACACCAAGGAAGCTTTAGACAAGAT
AGAGGAAGAGCAAAACAAAAGTAAGACCACCGCACAGCAAGCGGCCGCTGATCTTCAGACCTGGAGGAGG
AGATATGAGGGACAATTGGAGAAGTGAATTATATAAATATAAAGTAGTAAAAATTGAACCATTAGGAGTA
GCACCCACCAAGGCAAAGAGAAGAGTGGTGCAGAGAGAAAAAAGAGCAGTGGGAATAGGAGCTTTGTTCC
TTGGGTTCTTGGGAGCAGCAGGAAGCACTATGGGCGCAGCGTCAATGACGCTGACGGTACAGGCCAGACA
ATTATTGTCTGGTATAGTGCAGCAGCAGAACAATTTGCTGAGGGCTATTGAGGCGCAACAGCATCTGTTG
CAACTCACAGTCTGGGGCATCAAGCAGCTCCAGGCAAGAATCCTGGCTGTGGAAAGATACCTAAAGGATC
AACAGCTCCTGGGGATTTGGGGTTGCTCTGGAAAACTCATTTGCACCACTGCTGTGCCTTGGAATGCTAG
TTGGAGTAATAAATCTCTGGAACAGATTTGGAATCACACGACCTGGATGGAGTGGGACAGAGAAATTAAC
AATTACACAAGCTTAATACACTCCTTAATTGAAGAATCGCAAAACCAGCAAGAAAAGAATGAACAAGAAT
TATTGGAATTAGATAAATGGGCAAGTTTGTGGAATTGGTTTAACATAACAAATTGGCTGTGGTATATAAA
ATTATTCATAATGATAGTAGGAGGCTTGGTAGGTTTAAGAATAGTTTTTGCTGTACTTTCTATAGTGAAT
AGAGTTAGGCAGGGATATTCACCATTATCGTTTCAGACCCACCTCCCAACCCCGAGGGGACCCAGAGAGG
GCCTATTTCCCATGATTCCTTCATATTTGCATATACGATACAAGGCTGTTAGAGAGATAATTAGAATTAA
TTTGACTGTAAACACAAAGATATTAGTACAAAATACGTGACGTAGAAAGTAATAATTTCTTGGGTAGTTT
GCAGTTTTAAAATTATGTTTTAAAATGGACTATCATATGCTTACCGTAACTTGAAAGTATTTCGATTTCT
TGGCTTTATATATCTTGTGGAAAGGACGAAACACCGACAGTGTGTACCTTCCAGAAGTTTTAGAGCTAGA
AATAGCAAGTTAAAATAAGGCTAGTCCGTTATCAACTTGAAAAAGTGGCACCGAGTCGGTGCTTTTTTAA
GCTTGGCGTAACTAGATCTTGAGACAAATGGCAGTATTCATCCACAATTTTAAAAGAAAAGGGGGGATTG
GGGGGTACAGTGCAGGGGAAAGAATAGTAGACATAATAGCAACAGACATACAAACTAAAGAATTACAAAA
ACAAATTACAAAAATTCAAAATTTTCGGGTTTATTACAGGGACAGCAGAGATCCACTTTGGCGCCGGCTC
GAGGGGG
