>Addgene plasmid #76068 | FGFR1 gRNA (BRDN0001146877) | depositor partial sequence | sequence record 143528 | Target Sequence
ACAGTGTGTACCTTCCAGAA
