>Addgene plasmid #76068 | FGFR1 gRNA (BRDN0001146877) | addgene partial sequence | sequence record 185119 | hU6-F
TAGAAAGTAATAATTTCTTGGGTAGTTTGCAGTTTTAAAATTATGTTTTAAAATGGACTATCATATGCTT
ACCGTAACTTGAAAGTATTTCGATTTCTTGGCTTTATATATCTTGTGGAAAGGACGAAACACCGACAGTG
TGTACCTTCCAGAAGTTTTAGAGCTAGAAATAGCAAGTTAAAATAAGGCTAGTCCGTTATCAACTTGAAA
AAGTGGCACCGAGTCGGTGCTTTTTTAAGCTTGGCGTAACTAGATCTTGAGACAAATGGCAGTATTCATC
CACAATTTTAAAAGAAAAGGGGGGATTGGGGGGTACAGTGCAGGGGAAAGAATAGTAGACATAATAGCAA
CAGACATACAAACTAAAGAATTACAAAAACAAATTACAAAAATTCAAAATTTTCGGGTTTATTACAGGGA
CAGCAGAGATCCACTTTGGCGCCGGCTCGAGGGGGCCCGGGTGCAAAGATGGATAAAGTTTTAAACAGAG
AGGAATCTTTGCAGCTAATGGACCTTCTAGGTCTTGAAAGGAGTGGGAATTGGCTCCGGTGCCCGTCAGT
GGGCAGAGCG
